>Addgene plasmid #130190 | pRDAX-VALENTIA-009 LifeAct-mVenus//BsaI | addgene full sequence | sequence record 273337 | Addgene NGS Result
CTTTCTGCTATGGAGGTCAGGTATGATTTAAAGGTCTCATAGGTCTTGTATTCAGTCTCGCACTTTAGAC
ATGGTCTTCTGCTGCCCGTGGTCCTCTATTCGTCGGATGTTCTGTCGATTCTTCCTGTCTATCTGGACTG
GATCTGATATCATCGTCGACATTGATTATTGACTAGTTATTAATAGTAATCAATTACGGGGTCATTAGTT
CATAGCCCATATATGGAGTTCCGCGTTACATAACTTACGGTAAATGGCCCGCCTGGCTGACCGCCCAACG
ACCCCCGCCCATTGACGTCAATAATGACGTATGTTCCCATAGTAACGCCAATAGGGACTTTCCATTGACG
TCAATGGGTGGAGTATTTACGGTAAACTGCCCACTTGGCAGTACATCAAGTGTATCATATGCCAAGTACG
CCCCCTATTGACGTCAATGACGGTAAATGGCCCGCCTGGCATTATGCCCAGTACATGACCTTATGGGACT
TTCCTACTTGGCAGTACATCTACGTATTAGTCATCGCTATTACCATGGTCGAGGTGAGCCCCACGTTCTG
CTTCACTCTCCCCATCTCCCCCCCCTCCCCACCCCCAATTTTGTATTTATTTATTTTTTAATTATTTTGT
GCAGCGATGGGGGCGGGGGGGGGGGGGGCGCGCGCCAGGCGGGGCGGGGCGGGGCGRGGGGCGGGGCGGG
GCGAGGCGGAGAGGTGCGGCGGCAGCCAATCAGAGCGGCGCGCTCCGAAAGTTTCCTTTTATGGCGAGGC
GGCGGCGGCGGCGGCCCTATAAAAAGCGAAGCGCGCGGCGGGCGGGAGTCGCTGCGTTGGGACGCCACCA
TGGGCGTGGCCGACCTGATCAAGAAGTTCGAGAGCATCAGCAAGGAGGAGGGCGGGTCAGGCGGCAGCGT
GTCAAAGGGAGAAGAGTTGTTTACCGGTGTTGTTCCCATACTGGTGGAACTGGATGGTGACGTCAATGGA
CACAAGTTTAGCGTTTCTGGCGAAGGAGAAGGCGATGCTACCTATGGCAAACTGACCCTCAAACTGATCT
GTACGACTGGAAAGTTGCCTGTACCTTGGCCAACACTGGTCACAACCTTGGGCTATGGGCTGCAATGCTT
TGCCCGTTATCCTGATCACATGAAGCAACATGACTTCTTTAAGTCTGCTATGCCAGAGGGATATGTGCAG
GAACGGACTATCTTCTTCAAGGACGACGGCAACTACAAGACGAGAGCTGAGGTGAAATTTGAGGGTGACA
CACTGGTGAATCGCATAGAGCTGAAAGGCATCGACTTCAAAGAAGATGGGAATATTCTCGGGCATAAACT
CGAGTACAACTACAATTCCCACAACGTGTACATCACTGCCGATAAGCAGAAGAATGGGATTAAGGCGAAC
TTCAAGATCCGACACAACATCGAGGATGGTGGGGTCCAGCTTGCCGACCATTATCAGCAGAACACACCCA
TTGGGGATGGACCAGTCCTGTTGCCGGATAACCACTACCTCAGTTACCAGAGCAAACTGTCCAAAGATCC
CAATGAGAAGAGGGACCATATGGTACTGCTCGAATTCGTGACTGCAGCAGGCATTACCCTTGGGATGGAT
GAACTTTATAAGTCAGGCTCTGATTAAGGCGCCAGGTACATCTCCAATACGGCGTCTTGCATAGAGAACA
CGATTAGCACACCGGTTACCCACGTGATGCCCGAACGGACCCATGTCATGCCAGAGCGCACTGGTAACTT
GTTTATTGCAGCTTATAATGGTTACAAATAAAGCAATAGCATCACAAATTTCACAAATAAAGCATTTTTT
TCACTGCATTCTAGTTGTGGTTTGTCCAAACTCATCAATGTATCTTATCATGTCTGTCGTCGAATTCGAG
TTGGCGCGCCTGTCATTCTAAATCTCTCTTTCAGCCTAAAGCTTTTTCCCCGTATCCCCCCAGGTGTCTG
CAGGCTCAAAGAGCAGCGAGAAGCGTTCAGAGGAAAGCGATCCCGTGCCACCTTCCCCGTGCCCGGGCTG
TCCCCGCACGCTGCCGGCTCGGGGATGCGGGGGGAGCGCCGGACCGGAGCGGAGCCCCGGGCGGCTCGCT
GCTGCCCCCTAGCGGGGGAGGGACGTAATTACATCCCTGGGGGCTTTGGGAGGGGGCTGTCCCCGTGAGC
TCCCAGGCGCGCCTGTCATTCTAAATCTCTCTTTCAGCCTAAAGCTTTTTCCCCGTATCCCCCCAGGTGT
CTGCAGGCTCAAAGAGCAGCGAGAAGCGTTCAGAGGAAAGCGATCCCGTGCCACCTTCCCCGTGCCCGGG
CTGTCCCCGCACGCTGCCGGCTCGGGGATGCGGGGGGAGCGCCGGACCGGAGCGGAGCCCCGGGCGGCTC
GCTGCTGCCCCCTAGCGGGGGAGGGACGTAATTACATCCCTGGGGGCTTTGGGGGGGGGCTGTCCCCGTG
AGCTCCCAGGCGCGCCAACTCGGTACCTCACCCGATTCTCATCATGGAGACACATCAGGACATCTCCAAT
ACCGCCATGGAAACGCACCAAGATGCGACTGCTCTTCTGCCAGTGACGGCATTCGTCTGCAAGATTAACG
GCATACAGAAAGAAACGATGAGACCCATTCAGGACGAGCCTCAGACTCCAGCGTAACTGGACTGCAATCA
ACTCACTGGCTCACCTTCACGGGTGGGCCTTTCTTCGGTAGAAAATCAAAGGATCTTCTTGAGATCCTTT
TTTTCTGCGCGTAATCTGCTGCTTGCAAACAAAAAAACCACCGCTACCAGCGGTGGTTTGTTTGCCGGAT
CAAGAGCTACCAACTCTTTTTCCGAGGTAACTGGCTTCAGCAGAGCGCAGATACCAAATACTGTTCTTCT
AGTGTAGCCGTAGTTAGGCCACCACTTCAAGAACTCTGTAGCACCGCCTACATACCTCGCTCTGCTAATC
CTGTTACCAGTGGCTGCTGCCAGTGGCGATAAGTCGTGTCTTACCGGGTTGGACTCAAGACGATAGTTAC
CGGATAAGGCGCAGCGGTCGGGCTGAACGGGGGGTTCGTGCACACAGCCCAGCTTGGAGCGAACGACCTA
CACCGAACTGAGATACCTACAGCGTGAGCTATGAGAAAGCGCCACGCTTCCCGAAGGGAGAAAGGCGGAC
AGGTATCCGGTAAGCGGCAGGGTCGGAACAGGAGAGCGCACGAGGGAGCTTCCAGGGGGAAACGCCTGGT
ATCTTTATAGTCCTGTCGGGTTTCGCCACCTCTGACTTGAGCATCGATTTTTGTGATGCTCGTCAGGGGG
GCGGAGCCTATGGAAAAACGCCAGCAACGCAGAAAGGCCCACCCGAAGGTGAGCCAGGTGATTACATTTG
GGCCCTCATTACCAATGCTTAATCAGTGAGGCACCTATCTCAGCGATCTGTCTATTTCGTTCATCCATAG
TTGCCTGACTCCCCGTCGTGTAGATAACTACGATGCGGGAGGGCTTACCATCTGGCCCCAGTGCTGCAAT
GATACCGCGAGAACCACGCTCACCGGCTCCAGATTTATCAGCAATAAACCAGCCAGCCGGGAGGGCCGAG
CGCAGAAGTGATCCTGCAACTTTATCCGCCTCCATCCAGTCTATTAATTGTTGCCGGGAAGCTAGAGTAA
GTAGTTCGCCAGTTAATAGTTTGCGCAACGTTGTTGCCATTGCTACAGGCATCGTGGTGTCACGCTCGTC
GTTTGGTATGGCTTCATTCAGCTCCGGTTCCCAACGATCAAGGCGAGTTACATGATCCCCCATGTTGTGC
AAAAAAGCGGTTAGCTCCTTCGGTCCTCCGATCGTTGCCAGAAGTAAGTTGGCCGCAGTGTTATCACTCA
TGGTTATGGCAGCACTGCATAATTCTCTTACTGTCATGCCATCCGTGAGATGCTTTTCTGTGACTGGTGA
GTACTCAACCAAGTCATTCTGAGAATAGTGTATGCGGCGACCGAGTTGCTCTTGCCCGGCGTCAATACGG
GATAATACCGCGCCACATAGCAGAACTTTAAAAGTGCTCATCATTGGAAAACGTTCTTCGGGGCGTAAAC
TCTCAAGGATCTTACCGCTGTTGAGATCCAGTTCGATGTAACCCACTCGTGCACCCAACTGATCTTCAGC
ATCTTTTACTTTCACCAGCGTTTCTGGGTGAGCAAAAACAGGAAGGCAAAATGCCGCAAAAAAGGGAATA
AGGGCGACACGGAAATGTTGAATACTCATTTTAGCTTCCTTAGCTCCTGAAAATCTCGATAACTCAAAAA
ATACGCCCGGTAGTGATCTTATTTCATTATGGTGAAAGTTGGAACCTCTTACGTGCCGATCAAGTCAAAA
GCCTCCGGTCGGAGGCTTTTGA
Features (pLannotate 1.2.2; 10 found; start..end, strand, type, name):
    158..537     +  enhancer       CMV enhancer: human cytomegalovirus immediate early enhancer
    539..814     +  promoter       chicken β-actin promoter: No description available
    909..1622    +  CDS            mVenus: mVenus is a basic (constitutively fluorescent) yellow fluorescent protein published in 2006, derived from Aequorea victoria. It is reported to be a rapidly-maturing monomer with moderate acid sensitivity.
   1746..1867    +  polyA_signal   SV40 poly(A) signal: SV40 polyadenylation signal
   2668..2697    +  terminator     T3Te terminator: phage T3 early transcription terminator
   2719..3306    +  rep_origin     ori: high-copy-number ColE1/pMB1/pBR322/pUC origin of replication
   3318..3345    -  terminator     T7Te terminator: phage T7 early transcription terminator
   3369..4229    -  CDS            AmpR: β-lactamase; bla; confers resistance to ampicillin, carbenicillin, and related antibiotics
   4230..4332    -  promoter       cat promoter: promoter of the E. coli cat gene encoding chloramphenicol acetyltransferase
   4333..2       -  terminator     tonB terminator (across the origin): bidirectional E. coli tonB-P14 transcription terminator
