[The description below was written by a language model from this plasmid's Addgene catalogue record and pLannotate feature annotations shown in this document.]
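Description:
pRDAX-VALENTIA-009 LifeAct-mVenus//BsaI is a 4,362 bp custom-built synthetic biology plasmid deposited as an extension to the EMMA modular mammalian assembly kit. It is maintained in E. coli at high copy from a ColE1/pUC-type origin and selected with ampicillin. The β-lactamase gene is annotated as being driven by the cat promoter. The bacterial maintenance module is insulated by short transcription terminators (T3Te and T7Te on either side of the origin, and a bidirectional tonB terminator upstream of the resistance cassette). This layout is common in modular cloning backbones and limits read-through between the propagation elements and the payload.

The payload is a mammalian expression unit. A CMV immediate-early enhancer is joined to the chicken β-actin promoter, a CAG-type arrangement that gives strong constitutive expression. This is followed by the mVenus yellow fluorescent protein coding sequence and an SV40 polyadenylation signal. The catalogue names the insert as LifeAct-mVenus. LifeAct is a short F-actin-binding peptide that, when fused to a fluorescent protein, labels filamentous actin in living cells. The feature table does not annotate it separately, but the gap of roughly 90 nt between the promoter and mVenus could accommodate such a peptide at the N-terminus. The "BsaI" in the name suggests a Type IIS site or sites for Golden Gate-style assembly, though the record gives neither their positions nor the cloning sites. About 800 nt between the poly(A) signal and the T3Te terminator is also unannotated. The record lists the insert species as mouse and gives no use beyond the kit extension. A plausible application is as an actin-reporter module or recipient in EMMA assemblies.
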