Addgene plasmid #130190: pRDAX-VALENTIA-009 LifeAct-mVenus//BsaI
Purpose: EMMA Kit # 1000000119 extension
Depositing lab: Gary Lewin. Depositing organization: Max-Delbrueck-Centrum fuer Molekulare Medizin (MDC).
Backbone
  Vector backbone: custom built
  Vector type: Synthetic Biology
Growth in bacteria
  Bacterial resistance: Ampicillin, 100 μg/mL
  Growth temperature: 37°C
  Growth strain: DH5alpha
  Copy number: High Copy
Gene/Insert
  Gene/Insert name: LifeAct-mVenus
  Species: M. musculus (mouse)
  Cloning method: Restriction Enzyme; 5′ cloning site unknown (unknown if destroyed); 3′ cloning site unknown (unknown if destroyed)
Terms and licenses: Academic/Nonprofit Terms; Industry Terms: Not Available to Industry
How to cite: pRDAX-VALENTIA-009 LifeAct-mVenus//BsaI was a gift from Gary Lewin (Addgene plasmid # 130190 ; http://n2t.net/addgene:130190 ; RRID:Addgene_130190)
